>Addgene plasmid #120805 | pAAV-hsyn_NES-His-rsCaMPARI-mRuby3 | addgene full sequence | sequence record 237856 | Addgene NGS Result
CACTACGTGAACCATCACCCT
[91 nt withheld, positions 22-112]
G
[124 nt withheld, positions 114-237]
CCCATTCGCCATTCAGGCTGCGCAACTGTTGGGAAGGGCGATCGGTGCGGGCCTCTTCGCTATTACGCCA
GCTGCGCGCTCGCTCGCTCACTGAGGCCGCCCGGGCAAAGCCCGGGCGTCGGGCGACCTTTGGTCGCCCG
GCCTCAGTGAGCGAGCGAGCGCGCAGAGAGGGAGTGGCCAACTCCATCACTAGGGGTTCCTTGTAGTTAA
TGATTAACCCGCCATGCTACTTATCTACGTAGCCATGCTCTAGGAAGATCTCTGCAGAGGGCCCTGCGTA
TGAGTGCAAGTGGGTTTTAGGACCAGGATGAGGCGGGGTGGGGGTGCCTACCTGACGACCGACCCCGACC
CACTGGACAAGCACCCAACCCCCATTCCCCAAATTGCGCATCCCCTATCAGAGAGGGGGAGGGGAAACAG
GATGCGGCGAGGCGCGTGCGCACTGCCAGCTTCAGCACCGCGGACAGTGCCTTCGCCCCCGCCTGGCGGC
GCGCGCCACCGCCGCCTCAGCACTGAAGGCGCGCTGACGTCACTCGCCGGTCCCCCGCAAACTCCCCTTC
CCGGCCACCTTGGTCGCGTCCGCGCCGCCGCCGGCCCAGCCGGACCGCACCACGCGAGGCGCGAGATAGG
GGGGCACGGGCGCGACCATCTGCGCTGCGGCGCCGGCGACTCAGCGCTGCCTCAGTCTGCGGTGGGCAGC
GGAGGAGTCGTGTCGTGCCTGAGAGCGCAGTCGAATTCAAGCTGCTAGCAAGGATCCGCCACCATGCTGC
AGAACGAGCTTGCTCTTAAGTTGGCTGGACTTGATATTAACAAGACTGGAGGTTCTCATCATCACCACCA
CCATGGATCCATGGTGAGTGCGATTAAGCCAGACATGAAGATCAAACTGCGTATGGAAGGCAACGTAAAC
GGGCACCACTTTGTGATCGACGGAGATGGTACAGGCAAGCCTTATGAGGGAAAACAGACCATGGATCTTG
AAGTCAAAGAGGGCGGACCTCTGCCTTTTGCCTTTGATATCCTGACCACTGCATTCCTGTACGGCAACAG
GGTATTCGTGAAATATCCAGACAACATACAAGACTATTTTAAGCAGTCGTTTCCTAAGGGGTATTCGTGG
GAACGAAGCATGACTTTCGAAGACGGGGGCATTTGCTATGCCAGAAGCGACATAACAATGGAAGGGGACA
CTTTCTATAATAAAGTTCGATTTTATGGTACCAACTTTCCCGCCAATGGTCCAGTTATGCAGAAGAAGAC
GCTGAAATGGGAGCCCTCCACTGAGAAAATGTATGTGCGTGATGGAGTGCTGACGGGTGATGTAGAGATG
GCTTTGTTGCTTGAAGGAAATGCCCATTACCGAGCGTTGTCAAGCCGCCGCAAGTTCAACAAAACCGGCC
ATGCCTTGCGTGCAATTGGCCGCCTGTCCAGCGGAGGCTCTGGCGGTTCCGGCGGTTCAGGTGGATCAGA
CCAGCTGACCGAGGAGCAAATTGCAGAATTTAAGGAGGCGTTCTCTTTGTTTGACAAAGATGGCGACGGT
ACAATTACAACCAAGGAATTGGGCACAGTAATGCGCTCCCTTGGACAGAATCCCACTGAAGCCGAACTTC
AAGACATGATCAATGAGGTTGATGCTGACGGGGATGGGACTATCGACTTTCCTGAGTTTCTTACCATGAT
GGCTCGCAAAATGAAGGATACAGACAGTGAGGAGGAAATTCGTGAGGCCTTTCGTGTGTTTGATAAGGAC
GGGAACGGTTATATCTCAGCGGCGGAGCTGCGTCACGTTATGACCAACTTAGGCGAAAAGCTGACTGATG
AAGAAGTCGATGAGATGATCCGCGAGGCGGACATCGATGGTGATGGTCAAGTCAATTATGAAGAGTTTGT
GGTGATGATGACCGCGAAGTGCCTCTTCAGAACTACTTACAAAGCTAAGGAGAAGGGTGTCAAGTTACCA
GGCGTGCACTATGTGGACCACACCATTGAGATTTTAAGCCATGACAAAGATTACAACAAGGTTAAGATCT
ATGAGTATGCTGTTGCTCATTCTGGATTGCCTGACAATGCCAGACGAGGAGGTAGCGTGTCTAAGGGCGA
AGAGCTGATCAAGGAAAATATGCGTATGAAGGTGGTCATGGAAGGTTCGGTCAACGGCCACCAATTCAAA
TGCACAGGTGAAGGAGAAGGCAGACCGTACGAGGGAGTGCAAACCATGAGGATCAAAGTCATCGAGGGAG
GACCCCTGCCATTTGCCTTTGACATTCTTGCCACGTCGTTCATGTATGGCAGCCGTACCTTTATCAAGTA
CCCGGCCGACATCCCTGATTTCTTTAAACAGTCCTTTCCTGAGGGTTTTACTTGGGAAAGAGTTACGAGA
TACGAAGATGGTGGAGTCGTCACCGTCACGCAGGACACCAGCCTTGAGGATGGCGAGCTCGTCTACAACG
TCAAGGTCAGAGGGGTAAACTTTCCCTCCAATGGTCCCGTGATGCAGAAGAAGACCAAGGGTTGGGAGCC
TAATACAGAGATGATGTATCCAGCAGATGGTGGTCTGAGAGGATACACTGACATCGCACTGAAAGTTGAT
GGTGGTGGCCATCTGCACTGCAACTTCGTGACAACTTACAGGTCAAAAAAGACCGTCGGGAACATCAAGA
TGCCCGGTGTCCATGCCGTTGATCACCGCCTGGAAAGGATCGAGGAGAGTGACAATGAAACCTACGTAGT
GCAAAGAGAAGTGGCAGTTGCCAAATACAGCAACCTTGGTGGTGGCATGGACGAGCTGTACAAGTAAAAG
CTTATCGATAATCAACCTCTGGATTACAAAATTTGTGAAAGATTGACTGGTATTCTTAACTATGTTGCTC
CTTTTACGCTATGTGGATACGCTGCTTTAATGCCTTTGTATCATGCTATTGCTTCCCGTATGGCTTTCAT
TTTCTCCTCCTTGTATAAATCCTGGTTGCTGTCTCTTTATGAGGAGTTGTGGCCCGTTGTCAGGCAACGT
GGCGTGGTGTGCACTGTGTTTGCTGACGCAACCCCCACTGGTTGGGGCATTGCCACCACCTGTCAGCTCC
TTTCCGGGACTTTCGCTTTCCCCCTCCCTATTGCCACGGCGGAACTCATCGCCGCCTGCCTTGCCCGCTG
CTGGACAGGGGCTCGGCTGTTGGGCACTGACAATTCCGTGGTGTTGTCGGGGAAATCATCGTCCTTTCCT
TGGCTGCTCGCCTGTGTTGCCACCTGGATTCTGCGCGGGACGTCCTTCTGCTACGTCCCTTCGGCCCTCA
ATCCAGCGGACCTTCCTTCCCGCGGCCTGCTGCCGGCTCTGCGGCCTCTTCCGCGTCTTCGCCTTCGCCC
TCAGACGAGTCGGATCTCCCTTTGGGCCGCCTCCCCGCATCGATACCGTCGACCTCGACCCGGGCGGCCG
CTTCGAGCAGACATGATAAGATACATTGATGAGTTTGGACAAACCACAACTAGAATGCAGTGAAAAAAAT
GCTTTATTTGTGAAATTTGTGATGCTATTGCTTTATTTGTAACCATTATAAGCTGCAATAAACAAGTTAA
CAACAACAATTGCATTCATTTTATGTTTCAGGTTCAGGGGGAGATGTGGGAGGTTTTTTAAAGCAAGTAA
AACCTCTACAAATGTGGTAAAATCGATAAGGATCTTCCTAGAGCATGGCTACGTAGATAAGTAGCATGGC
GGGTTAATCATTAACTACAAGGAACCCCTAGTGATGGAGTTGGCCACTCCCTCTCTGCGCGCTCGCTCGC
TCACTGACTCGCTGCGCTCGGTCGTTCGGCTGCGGCGAGCGGTATCAGCTCACTCAAAGGCGGTAATACG
GTTATCCACAGAATCAGGGGATAACGCAGGAAAGAACATGTGAGCAAAAGGCCAGCAAAAGGCCAGGAAC
CGTAAAAAGGCCGCGTTGCTGGCGTTTTTCCATAGGCTCCGCCCCCCTGACGAGCATCACAAAAATCGAC
GCTCAAGTCAGAGGTGGCGAAACCCGACAGGACTATAAAGATACCAGGCGTTTCCCCCTGGAAGCTCCCT
CGTGCGCTCTCCTGTTCCGACCCTGCCGCTTACCGGATACCTGTCCGCCTTTCTCCCTTCGGGAAGCGTG
GCGCTTTCTCATAGCTCACGCTGTAGGTATCTCAGTTCGGTGTAGGTCGTTCGCTCCAAGCTGGGCTGTG
TGCACGAACCCCCCGTTCAGCCCGACCGCTGCGCCTTATCCGGTAACTATCGTCTTGAGTCCAACCCGGT
AAGACACGACTTATCGCCACTGGCAGCAGCCACTGGTAACAGGATTAGCAGAGCGAGGTATGTAGGCGGT
GCTACAGAGTTCTTGAAGTGGTGGCCTAACTACGGCTACACTAGAAGAACAGTATTTGGTATCTGCGCTC
TGCTGAAGCCAGTTACCTTCGGAAAAAGAGTTGGTAGCTCTTGATCCGGCAAACAAACCACCGCTGGTAG
CGGTGGTTTTTTTGTTTGCAAGCAGCAGATTACGCGCAGAAAAAAAGGATCTCAAGAAGATCCTTTGATC
TTTTCTACGGGGTCTGACGCTCAGTGGAACGAAAACTCACGTTAAGGGATTTTGGTCATGAGATTATCAA
AAAGGATCTTCACCTAGATCCTTTTAAATTAAAAATGAAGTTTTAAATCAATCTAAAGTATATATGAGTA
AACTTGGTCTGACAGTTACCAATGCTTAATCAGTGAGGCACCTATCTCAGCGATCTGTCTATTTCGTTCA
TCCATAGTTGCCTGACTCCCCGTCGTGTAGATAACTACGATACGGGAGGGCTTACCATCTGGCCCCAGTG
CTGCAATGATACCGCGAGACCCACGCTCACCGGCTCCAGATTTATCAGCAATAAACCAGCCAGCCGGAAG
GGCCGAGCGCAGAAGTGGTCCTGCAACTTTATCCGCCTCCATCCAGTCTATTAATTGTTGCCGGGAAGCT
AGAGTAAGTAGTTCGCCAGTTAATAGTTTGCGCAACGTTGTTGCCATTGCTACAGGCATCGTGGTGTCAC
GCTCGTCGTTTGGTATGGCTTCATTCAGCTCCGGTTCCCAACGATCAAGGCGAGTTACATGATCCCCCAT
GTTGTGCAAAAAAGCGGTTAGCTCCTTCGGTCCTCCGATCGTTGTCAGAAGTAAGTTGGCCGCAGTGTTA
TCACTCATGGTTATGGCAGCACTGCATAATTCTCTTACTGTCATGCCATCCGTAAGATGCTTTTCTGTGA
CTGGTGAGTACTCAACCAAGTCATTCTGAGAATAGTGTATGCGGCGACCGAGTTGCTCTTGCCCGGCGTC
AATACGGGATAATACCGCGCCACATAGCATAACTTTAAAAGTGCTCATCATTGGAAAACGTTCTTCGGGG
CGAAAACTCTCAAGGATCTTACCGCTGTTGAGATCCAGTTCGATGTAACCCACTCGTGCACCCAACTGAT
CTTCAGCATCTTTTACTTTCACCAGCGTTTCTGGGTGAGCAAAAACAGGAAGGCAAAATGCCGCAAAAAA
GGGAATAAGGGCGACACGGAAATGTTGAATACTCATACTCTTCCTTTTTCAATATTATTGAAGCATTTAT
CAGGGTTATTGTCTCATGAGCGGATACATATTTGAATGTATTTAGAAAAATAAACAAATAGGGGTTCCGC
GCACATTTCCCCGAAAAGTGCCACCTAAATTGTAAGCGTTAATATTTTGTTAAAATTCGCGTTAAATTTT
TGTTAAATCAGCTCATTTTTTAACCAATAGGCCGAAATCGGCAAAATCCCTTATAAATCAAAAGAATAGA
CCGAGATAGGGT
[37 nt withheld, positions 6060-6096]
AAAGAACGTGGACTCCAACGTCAAAGGGCGAAAAACCGTCTATCAGGGCGATGGCC
Features (pLannotate 1.2.2; 15 found; start..end, strand, type, name):
    242..311     -  CDS            lacZα (fragment): LacZα fragment of β-galactosidase; lacZ fragment
    306..438     -  repeat_region  AAV2 ITR (fragment): inverted terminal repeat of adeno-associated virus serotype 2 inverted
    520..967     +  promoter       hSyn promoter: human synapsin I promoter; confers neuron-specific expression (Kügler et al., 2003)
   1082..2146    +  CDS            RCaMP (fragment): RCaMP is a basic (constitutively fluorescent) red fluorescent protein published in 2013, derived from Entacmaea quadricolor.
   2152..2314    +  CDS            mEos4b (fragment): fixation-resistant truly monomeric green-to-red photoswitchable fluorescent protein (Paez-Segala et al., 2015) derived from mEos2
   2324..3031    +  CDS            mRuby3: mRuby3 is a basic (constitutively fluorescent) red fluorescent protein published in 2016, derived from Entacmaea quadricolor. It has low acid sensitivity.
   3047..3635    +  misc_feature   WPRE: woodchuck hepatitis virus posttranscriptional regulatory element
   3636..3655    +  misc_feature   MCS (fragment): pBluescript multiple cloning site
   3684..3805    -  polyA_signal   SV40 poly(A) signal: SV40 polyadenylation signal
   3828..3896    -  CDS            large T antigen (fragment): large T antigen from SV40 (simian virus 40)
   3967..4024    +  repeat_region  AAV2 ITR (fragment): inverted terminal repeat of adeno-associated virus serotype 2 inverted
   4184..4772    -  rep_origin     ori: high-copy-number ColE1/pMB1/pBR322/pUC origin of replication
   4943..5803    -  CDS            AmpR: β-lactamase; bla; confers resistance to ampicillin, carbenicillin, and related antibiotics
   5804..5908    -  promoter       AmpR promoter: bla
   5961..237     -  rep_origin     f1 ori (across the origin) (sequence partly withheld): f1 bacteriophage origin of replication; arrow indicates direction of (+) strand synthesis
