[The description below was written by a language model from this plasmid's Addgene catalogue record and pLannotate feature annotations shown in this document.]
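Description:
pAAV-hsyn_NES-His-rsCaMPARI-mRuby3 is an adeno-associated virus transfer plasmid built on a pAAV backbone for expressing the synthetic reversible calcium marker rsCaMPARI in neurons. It is propagated in bacteria through a high-copy ColE1/pUC-type origin with ampicillin selection (AmpR under its own bla promoter), and it also carries an f1 phage origin. The expression cassette lies between AAV2 inverted terminal repeats, the elements required for replication and packaging of the cassette into AAV particles. Both ITRs are annotated only as fragments in the sequenced record, which is common for these repeat-rich, hard-to-sequence elements. The catalogue lists a total size of 6,301 bp, whereas the annotated sequence record is 6,152 nt, a discrepancy the record does not explain.

Within the ITRs, the human synapsin-1 promoter restricts expression to neurons. It drives a single fusion open reading frame: an N-terminal nuclear export signal and His tag, then rsCaMPARI, then C-terminal mRuby3. The NES keeps the protein out of the nucleus, and the His tag offers a handle for purification or detection. mRuby3 is a constitutively fluorescent red protein, which could plausibly serve as an expression reference, though the record does not state its role. The automated annotation labels the rsCaMPARI region as RCaMP and mEos4b fragments, most likely reflecting partial similarity to calcium-sensing and Eos-type fluorescent protein domains rather than separate genes. A WPRE downstream of the coding sequence enhances transcript stability and expression, and it is followed by an SV40 polyadenylation signal, annotated on the reverse strand. The associated publication describes erasable labeling of neuronal activity, consistent with use of this plasmid to produce AAV for marking active neurons.
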