Addgene plasmid #120805: pAAV-hsyn_NES-His-rsCaMPARI-mRuby3
Purpose: AAV plasmid for expressing rsCaMPARI in neurons, nucleus excluded
Depositing lab: Eric Schreiter. Depositing organization: HHMI, Janelia Research Campus. Publication: Erasable labeling of neuronal activity using a reversible calcium marker. Sha F, Abdelfattah AS, Patel R, Schreiter ER. Elife. 2020 Sep 15;9. pii: 57249. doi: 10.7554/eLife.57249. PubMed 32931424.
Backbone
  Vector backbone: pAAV
  Backbone size w/o insert (bp): 4270
  Total vector size (bp): 6301
  Vector type: AAV
Growth in bacteria
  Bacterial resistance: Ampicillin, 100 μg/mL
  Growth temperature: 37°C
  Growth strain: NEB Stable
  Copy number: Unknown
Gene/Insert
  Gene/Insert name: rsCaMPARI
  Species: Synthetic
  Insert size (bp): 2031
  Promoter: hsyn (synapsin-1)
  Tag / fusion protein: NES-His (N terminal on insert); mRuby3 (C terminal on insert)
  Cloning method: Gibson Cloning
  Sequencing primers: 5′ f.hsyn; 3′ r.WPRE
Terms and licenses: Academic/Nonprofit Terms; Industry Terms: Not Available to Industry
How to cite: pAAV-hsyn_NES-His-rsCaMPARI-mRuby3 was a gift from Eric Schreiter (Addgene plasmid # 120805 ; http://n2t.net/addgene:120805 ; RRID:Addgene_120805)
